>Addgene plasmid #97096 | P20_992-tetO-deGFP | addgene full sequence | sequence record 195303 | Addgene NGS Result
CGCGTGACCCACGCTCACCGGCTCCAGATTTATCAGCAATAAACCAGCCAGCCGGAAGTGCCGAGCGCAG
AAGTGGTCCTGCAACTTTATCCGCCTCCATCCAGTCTATTAATTGTTGCCGGGAAGCTAGAGTAAGTAGT
TCGCCAGTTAATAGTTTGCGCAACGTTGTTGCCATTGCTACAGGCATCGTGGTGTCACGCTCGTCGTTTG
GTATGGCTTCATTCAGCTCCGGTTCCCAACGATCAAGGCGAGTTGCATGATCCCCCATGTTGTGCAAAAA
AGCGGTTAGCTCCTTCGGTCCTCCGATCGTTGTCAGAAGTAAGTTGGCCGCAGTGTTATCACTCATGGTT
ATGGCAGCACTGCATAATTCTCTTACTGTCATGCCATCCGTAAGATGCTTTTCTGTGACTGGTGAGTACT
CAACCAAGTCATTCTGAGAATAGTGTATGCGGCGACCGAGTTGCTCTTGCCCGGCGTCAACACGGGATAA
TACCGCGCCACATAGCAGAACTTTAAAAGTGCTCATCATTGGAAAACGTTCTTCGGGGCGAAAACTCTCA
AGGATCTTACCGCTGTTGAGATCCAGTTCGATGTAACCCACTCGTGCACCCAACTGATCTTCAGCATCTT
TTACTTTCACCAGCGTTTCTGGGTGAGCAAAAACAGGAAGGCAAAATGCCGCAAAAAAGGGAATAAGGGC
GACACGGAAATGTTGAATACTCATACTCTTCCTTTTTCAATATTATTGAAGCATTTATCAGGGTTATTGT
CTCATGAGCGGATACATATTTGAATGTATTTAGAAAAATAAACAAATAGGGGTTCCGCGCACATTTCCCC
GAAAAGTGCCACCTGACGTCTAAGAAACCATTATTATCATGACATTAACCTATAAAAATAGGCGTATCAC
GAGGCCCTTTCGTGTTCAAGAATTCTGGCGAATCCTCTGACCAGCCAGAAAACGACCTTTCTGTGGTGAA
ACCGGATGCTGCAATTCAGAGCGCCAGCAAGTGGGGGACAGCAGATGACCTGACCGCCGCAGAGTGGATG
TTTGACATGGTGATGACTATCGCACCATCAGCCAGAAAACCGAATTTTGCTGGGTGGGCTAACGATATCC
GCCTGATGCGTGAACGTGACGGACGTAACGAAGACAACCACGCATTGCTGTTCGCGCGGATAAAAATTTC
ATTTGCCCGCGACGGATTCCCCGCCCATCTATCGTTGAACCCATCAGCTGCGTTCATCAGCGAAAGCTCC
CTATCAGTGATAGAGAAATAATTTTGTTTAACTTTAAGAAGGAGATATACAATGGAGCTTTTCACTGGCG
TTGTTCCCATCCTGGTCGAGCTGGACGGCGACGTAAACGGCCACAAGTTCAGCGTGTCCGGCGAGGGCGA
GGGCGATGCCACCTACGGCAAGCTGACCCTGAAGTTCATCTGCACCACCGGCAAGCTGCCCGTGCCCTGG
CCCACCCTCGTGACCACCCTGACCTACGGCGTGCAGTGCTTCAGCCGCTACCCCGACCACATGAAGCAGC
ACGACTTCTTCAAGTCCGCCATGCCCGAAGGCTACGTCCAGGAGCGCACCATCTTCTTCAAGGACGACGG
CAACTACAAGACCCGCGCCGAGGTGAAGTTCGAGGGCGACACCCTGGTGAACCGCATCGAGCTGAAGGGC
ATCGACTTCAAGGAGGACGGCAACATCCTGGGGCACAAGCTGGAGTACAACTACAACAGCCACAACGTCT
ATATCATGGCCGACAAGCAGAAGAACGGCATCAAGGTGAACTTCAAGATCCGCCACAACATCGAGGACGG
CAGCGTGCAGCTCGCCGACCACTACCAGCAGAACACCCCCATCGGCGACGGCCCCGTGCTGCTGCCCGAC
AACCACTACCTGAGCACCCAGTCCGCCCTGAGCAAAGACCCCAACGAGAAGCGCGATCACATGGTCCTGC
TGGAGTTCGTGACCGCCGCCGGGATCTAATGAACTAACGCATGAGAAAGCCCCGGAAGATCACCTTCCGG
GGGCTTTTTTATTGCGCCCTTGAGAGTCGGGCATTGTCTTCGCTCCTTCCGGTGGGCGCGGGGCAAACCA
GGTGGTTGGCCAGGTTGAGTTGGTGCGTTTGTTGAGGATGTCATGCACATCCTTCGGCAATTCCACGCTC
CAGCCTTCCGCGATTTGCAGTACCGGTCCCAGGCCTTTGATGATGTTGACACGAGTCATGGTGAACGTGA
CGGACGTAACGAAGACAACCACGCATTGCTGTTCGCGCGGATAAAAATTTCATTTGCCCGCGACGGATTC
CCCGCCGGGATCTAATGAACTAACGCATGAGACCCCCGGAAGATCACCTTCCGGGGGCTTTTTTATTGCG
CCCTTGAGAGTCGGGCATTGTCTTCGCTCCTTCCGGTGGGCGCGGGGCATGACTATCGTCGCCGCACTTA
TGACTGTGTTCTTTATCATGCAACTCGTAGGACAGGTGCCGGCAGCGCTCTTCCGCTTCCTCGCTCACTG
ACTCGCTGCGCTCGGTCGTTCGGCTGCGGCGAGCGGTATCAGCTCACTCAAAGGCGGTAATACGGTTATC
CACAGAATCAGGGGATAACGCAGGAAAGAACATGTGAGCAAAAGGCCAGCAAAAGGCCAGGAACCGTAAA
AAGGCCGCGTTGCTGGCGTTTTTCCATAGGCTCCGCCCCCCTGACGAGCATCACAAAAATCGACGCTCAA
GTCAGAGGTGGCGAAACCCGACAGGACTATAAAGATACCAGGCGTTTCCCCCTGGAAGCTCCCTCGTGCG
CTCTCCTGTTCCGACCCTGCCGCTTACCGGATACCTGTCCGCCTTTCTCCCTTCGGGAAGCGTGGCGCTT
TCTCATAGCTCACGCTGTAGGTATCTCAGTTCGGTGTAGGTCGTTCGCTCCAAGCTGGGCTGTGTGCACG
AACCCCCCGTTCAGCCCGACCGCTGCGCCTTATCCGGTAACTATCGTCTTGAGTCCAACCCGGTAAGACA
CGACTTATCGCCACTGGCAGCAGCCACTGGTAACAGGATTAGCAGAGCGAGGTATGTAGGCGGTGCTACA
GAGTTCTTGAAGTGGTGGCCTAACTACGGCTACACTAGAAGAACAGTATTTGGTATCTGCGCTCTGCTGA
AGCCAGTTACCTTCGGAAAAAGAGTTGGTAGCTCTTGATCCGGCAAACAAACCACCGCTGGTAGCGGTGG
TTTTTTTGTTTGCAAGCAGCAGATTACGCGCAGAAAAAAAGGATCTCAAGAAGATCCTTTGATCTTTTCT
ACGGGGTCTGACGCTCAGTGGAACGAAAACTCACGTTAAGGGATTTTGGTCATGAGATTATCAAAAAGGA
TCTTCACCTAGATCCTTTTAAATTAAAAATGAAGTTTTAAATCAATCTAAAGTATATATGAGTAAACTTG
GTCTGACAGTTACCAATGCTTAATCAGTGAGGCACCTATCTCAGCGATCTGTCTATTTCGTTCATCCATA
GTTGCCTGACTCCCCGTCGTGTAGATAACTACGATACGGGAGGGCTTACCATCTGGCCCCAGTGCTGCAA
TGATAC
Features (pLannotate 1.2.2; 9 found; start..end, strand, type, name):
    725..829     -  promoter       AmpR promoter: bla
    931..1173    +  CDS            O (fragment): VRPO_LAMBD - Protein inferred from homology: Swiss-Prot protein existence level 3. Necessary for the bidirectional replication of DNA. It interacts with the ori (origin of replication) region of the genome during the initiation of replication. From Escherichia phage lambda (Bacteriophage lambda).
   1257..1278    +  protein_bind   tetracycline response element (fragment): contains seven copies of the tetracycline operator tetO tetracycline repressor TetR
   1283..1305    +  RBS            RBS: efficient ribosome binding site from bacteriophage T7 gene 10 (Olins and Rangwala, 1989)
   1315..1986    +  CDS            (3-F)Tyr-EGFP: (3-F)Tyr-EGFP is a basic (constitutively fluorescent) green fluorescent protein published in 2004, derived from Aequorea victoria.
   2086..2241    -  CDS            fucI (fragment): FUCI_ECOLI - Experimental evidence at protein level: Swiss-Prot protein existence level 1. Converts the aldose L-fucose into the corresponding ketose L- fuculose. Is also able to convert D-arabinose into D-ribulose, but this isomerase has a higher affinity for fucose and fuculose than for arabinose and ribulose, respectively. From Escherichia coli (strain K12).
   2381..2560    +  CDS            tetA (fragment): TCR3_ECOLX - Experimental evidence at protein level: Swiss-Prot protein existence level 1. Resistance to tetracycline by an active tetracycline efflux. This is an energy-dependent process that decreases the accumulation of the antibiotic in whole cells. This protein functions as a metal- tetracycline/H(+) antiporter. From Escherichia coli. This protein is used as a marker in many commonly used cloning vectors, such as pBR322 and pACYC184.
   2681..3269    -  rep_origin     ori: high-copy-number ColE1/pMB1/pBR322/pUC origin of replication
   3440..724     -  CDS            AmpR (across the origin): β-lactamase; bla; confers resistance to ampicillin, carbenicillin, and related antibiotics
