[The description below was written by a language model from this plasmid's Addgene catalogue record and pLannotate feature annotations shown in this document.]
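Description:
P20_992-tetO-deGFP is a high-copy bacterial expression plasmid built on the pBEST backbone, carrying a synthetic reporter cassette in which the green fluorescent protein variant deGFP is placed under a hybrid regulated promoter. It is propagated in E. coli through a ColE1/pUC-type origin of replication and selected with ampicillin via a β-lactamase gene driven by its native bla promoter. The sequenced record is about 3.6 kb, consistent with the stated backbone plus a roughly 0.7 kb insert that was assembled through BsaI sites, which were destroyed in the process.

The payload is a two-input transcriptional unit. The P20_992 promoter is recognised by the extracytoplasmic-function sigma factor ECF20_992 from Pseudomonas fluorescens, so transcription requires that this sigma factor be supplied from another source. A tetO operator, annotated as a short fragment of a tetracycline response element immediately upstream of the ribosome binding site, allows TetR to repress the promoter. A strong bacteriophage T7 gene 10-type RBS then drives translation of the GFP coding sequence, which the automated annotation matches to an EGFP-family protein. The promoter itself is not annotated as a feature but presumably lies in the short interval just upstream of the operator. The remaining hits, short fragments resembling lambda O protein, fucI and tetA, appear to be backbone remnants or homology matches rather than functional genes.

The record supports use as a fluorescent readout for orthogonal sigma factor activity combined with TetR repression, as in synthetic gene circuit construction and characterisation. The specific experimental system intended is not stated.
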