Addgene plasmid #97096: P20_992-tetO-deGFP
Purpose: Expresses GFP in the presence of Pseudomonas fluorescence sigma factor ECF20_992. Repressed by TetR
Depositing lab: Richard Murray. Depositing organization: California Institute of Technology.
Backbone
  Vector backbone: pBEST
  Backbone size w/o insert (bp): 2557
  Vector type: Bacterial Expression
Growth in bacteria
  Bacterial resistance: Ampicillin, 100 μg/mL
  Growth temperature: 37°C
  Growth strain: DH5alpha
  Copy number: High Copy
Gene/Insert
  Gene/Insert name: deGFP
  Species: Synthetic
  Insert size (bp): 678
  Promoter: P20_992 with TetO operator site
  Cloning method: Restriction Enzyme; 5′ cloning site BsaI (destroyed during cloning); 3′ cloning site BsaI (destroyed during cloning)
Terms and licenses: Academic/Nonprofit Terms; Industry Terms: Not Available to Industry
How to cite: P20_992-tetO-deGFP was a gift from Richard Murray (Addgene plasmid # 97096 ; http://n2t.net/addgene:97096 ; RRID:Addgene_97096)
