>Addgene plasmid #97096 | P20_992-tetO-deGFP | depositor partial sequence | sequence record 178739 | deGFP
ATGGAGCTTTTCACTGGCGTTGTTCCCATCCTGGTCGAGCTGGACGGCGACGTAAACGGCCACAAGTTCA
GCGTGTCCGGCGAGGGCGAGGGCGATGCCACCTACGGCAAGCTGACCCTGAAGTTCATCTGCACCACCGG
CAAGCTGCCCGTGCCCTGGCCCACCCTCGTGACCACCCTGACCTACGGCGTGCAGTGCTTCAGCCGCTAC
CCCGACCACATGAAGCAGCACGACTTCTTCAAGTCCGCCATGCCCGAAGGCTACGTCCAGGAGCGCACCA
TCTTCTTCAAGGACGACGGCAACTACAAGACCCGCGCCGAGGTGAAGTTCGAGGGCGACACCCTGGTGAA
CCGCATCGAGCTGAAGGGCATCGACTTCAAGGAGGACGGCAACATCCTGGGGCACAAGCTGGAGTACAAC
TACAACAGCCACAACGTCTATATCATGGCCGACAAGCAGAAGAACGGCATCAAGGTGAACTTCAAGATCC
GCCACAACATCGAGGACGGCAGCGTGCAGCTCGCCGACCACTACCAGCAGAACACCCCCATCGGCGACGG
CCCCGTGCTGCTGCCCGACAACCACTACCTGAGCACCCAGTCCGCCCTGAGCAAAGACCCCAACGAGAAG
CGCGATCACATGGTCCTGCTGGAGTTCGTGACCGCCGCCGGGATCTAA
